>Addgene plasmid #14082 | pAKlux3 | addgene full sequence | sequence record 337557 | Addgene NGS Result
ACTCTTCCTTTTTCAATATTATTGAAGCATTTATCAGGGTTATTGTCTCATGAGCGGATACATATTTGAA
TGGGCAAATATTATACGCAAGGCGACAAGGTGCTGATGCCGCTGGCGATTCAGGTTCATCATGCCGTTTG
TGATGGCTTCCATGTCGGCAGAATGCTTAATGAATTACAACAGTTTTTATGCATGCGCCCAATACGCAAA
CCGCCTCTCCCCGCGCGTTGGCCGATTCATTAATGCAGCTGGCACGACAGGTTTCCCGACTGGAAAGCGG
GCAGTGAGCGCAACGCAATTAATGTGAGTTAGCTCACTCATTAGGCACCCCAGGCTTTACACTTTATGCT
TCCGGCTCGTATGTTGTGTGGAATTGTGAGCGGATAACAATTTCACACAGGAAACAGCTATGACCATGAT
TACGCCAAGCGCGCAATTAACCCTCACTAAAGGGAACAAAAGCTGGGTACCGGGCCCCCCCTCGAGGTCG
ACGGTATCGATAAGCTTGATATCGAATTCAGGCTTGGAGGATACGTATGACTAAAAAAATTTCATTCATT
ATTAACGGCCAGGTTGAAATCTTTCCCGAAGGTGATGATTTAGTGCAATCCATTAATTTTGGTGATAATA
GTGTTTACCTGCCAATATTGAATGACTCTCATGTAAAAAACATTATTGATTGTAATGGAAATAACGAATT
ACGGTTGCATAACATTGTCAATTTTCTCTATACGGTAGGGCAAAGATGGAAAAATGAAGAATACTCAAGA
CGCAGGACATACATTCGTGACTTAAAAAAATATATGGGATATTCAGAAGAAATGGCTAAGCTAGAGGCCA
ATTGGATATCTATGATTTTATGTTCTAAAGGCGGCCTTTATGATGTTGTAGAAAATGAACTTGGTTCTCG
CCATATCATGGATGAATGGCTACCTCAGGATGAAAGTTATGTTCGGGCTTTTCCGAAAGGTAAATCTGTA
CATCTGTTGGCAGGTAATGTTCCATTATCTGGGATCATGTCTATATTACGCGCAATTTTAACTAAGAATC
AGTGTATTATAAAAACATCGTCAACCGATCCTTTTACCGCTAATGCATTAGCGTTAAGTTTTATTGATGT
AGACCCTAATCATCCGATAACGCGCTCTTTATCTGTTATATATTGGCCCCACCAAGGTGATACATCACTC
GCAAAAGAAATTATGCAACATGCGGATGTTATTGTCGCTTGGGGAGGGCCAGATGCGATTAATTGGGCGG
TAGAGCATGCGCCATCTTATGCTGATGTGATTAAATTTGGTTCTAAAAAGAGTCTTTGCATTATCGATAA
TCCTGTTGATTTGACGTCCGCAGCGACAGGTGCGGCTCATGATGTTTGTTTTTACGATCAGCGAGCTTGT
TTTTCTGCCCAAAACATATATTACATGGGAAATCATTATGAGGAATTTAAGTTAGCGTTGATAGAAAAAC
TTAATCTATATGCGCATATATTACCGAATGCCAAAAAAGATTTTGATGAAAAGGCGGCCTATTCTTTAGT
TCAAAAAGAAAGCTTGTTTGCTGGATTAAAAGTAGAGGTGGATATTCATCAACGTTGGATGATTATTGAG
TCAAATGCAGGTGTGGAATTTAATCAACCACTTGGCAGATGTGTGTACCTTCATCACGTCGATAATATTG
AGCAAATATTGCCTTATGTTCAAAAAAATAAGACGCAAACCATATCTATTTTTCCTTGGGAGTCATCATT
TAAATATCGAGATGCGTTAGCATTAAAAGGTGCGGAAAGGATTGTAGAAGCAGGAATGAATAACATATTT
CGAGTTGGTGGATCTCATGACGGAATGAGACCGTTGCAACGATTAGTGACATATATTTCTCATGAAAGGC
CATCTAACTATACGGCTAAGGATGTTGCGGTTGAAATAGAACAGACTCGATTCCTGGAAGAAGATAAGTT
CCTTGTATTTGTCCCATAATAGGTAAAAAGTATGGAAAATGAATCAAAATATAAAACCATCGACCACGTT
ATTTGTGTTGAAGGAAATAAAAAAATTCATGTTTGGGAAACGCTGCCAGAAGAAAACAGCCCAAAGAGAA
AGAATGCCATTATTATTGCGTCTGGTTTTGCCCGCAGGATGGATCATTTTGCTGGTCTGGCGGAATATTT
ATCGCGGAATGGATTTCATGTGATCCGCTATGATTCGCTTCACCACGTTGGATTGAGTTCAGGGACAATT
GATGAATTTACAATGTCTATAGGAAAGCAGAGCTTGTTAGCAGTGGTTGATTGGTTAACTACACGAAAAA
TAAATAACTTCGGTATGTTGGCTTCAAGCTTATCTGCGCGGATAGCTTATGCAAGCCTATCTGAAATCAA
TGCTTCGTTTTTAATCACCGCAGTCGGTGTTGTTAACTTAAGATATTCTCTTGAAAGAGCTTTAGGGTTT
GATTATCTCAGTCTACCCATTAATGAATTGCCGAATAATCTAGATTTTGAAGGCCATAAATTGGGTGCTG
AAGTCTTTGCGAGAGATTGTCTTGATTTTGGTTGGGAAGATTTAGCTTCTACAATTAATAACATGATGTA
TCTTGATATACCGTTTATTGCTTTTACTGCAAATAACGATAATTGGGTCAAGCAAGATGAAGTTATCACA
TTGTTATCAAATATTCGTAGTAATCGATGCAAGATATATTCTTTGTTAGGAAGTTCGCATGACTTGAGTG
AAAATTTAGTGGTCCTGCGCAATTTTTATCAATCGGTTACGAAAGCCGCTATCGCGATGGATAATGATCA
TCTGGATATTGATGTTGATATTACTGAACCGTCATTTGAACATTTAACTATTGCGACAGTCAATGAACGC
CGAATGAGAATTGAGATTGAAAATCAAGCAATTTCTCTGTCTTAAAATCTATTGAGATATTCTATCACTC
AAATAGCAATATAAGGACTCTCTATGAAATTTGGAAACTTTTTGCTTACATACCAACCTCCCCAATTTTC
TCAAACAGAGGTAATGAAACGTTTGGTTAAATTAGGTCGCATCTCTGAGGAGTGTGGTTTTGATACCGTA
TGGTTACTGGAGCATCATTTCACGGAGTTTGGTTTGCTTGGTAACCCTTATGTCGCTGCTGCATATTTAC
TTGGCGCGACTAAAAAATTGAATGTAGGAACTGCCGCTATTGTTCTTCCCACAGCCCATCCAGTACGCCA
ACTTGAAGATGTGAATTTATTGGATCAAATGTCAAAAGGACGATTTCGGTTTGGTATTTGCCGAGGGCTT
TACAACAAGGACTTTCGCGTATTCGGCACAGATATGAATAACAGTCGCGCCTTAGCGGAATGCTGGTACG
GGCTGATAAAGAATGGCATGACAGAGGGATATATGGAAGCTGATAATGAACATATCAAGTTCCATAAGGT
AAAAGTAAACCCCGCGGCGTATAGCAGAGGTGGCGCACCGGTTTATGTGGTGGCTGAATCAGCTTCGACG
ACTGAGTGGGCTGCTCAATTTGGCCTACCGATGATATTAAGTTGGATTATAAATACTAACGAAAAGAAAG
CACAACTTGAGCTTTATAATGAAGTGGCTCAAGAATATGGGCACGATATTCATAATATCGACCATTGCTT
ATCATATATAACATCTGTAGATCATGACTCAATTAAAGCGAAAGAGATTTGCCGGAAATTTCTGGGGCAT
TGGTATGATTCTTATGTGAATGCTACGACTATTTTTGATGATTCAGACCAAACAAGAGGTTATGATTTCA
ATAAAGGGCAGTGGCGTGACTTTGTATTAAAAGGACATAAAGATACTAATCGCCGTATTGATTACAGTTA
CGAAATCAATCCCGTGGGAACGCCGCAGGAATGTATTGACATAATTCAAAAAGACATTGATGCTACAGGA
ATATCAAATATTTGTTGTGGATTTGAAGCTAATGGAACAGTAGACGAAATTATTGCTTCCATGAAGCTCT
TCCAGTCTGATGTCATGCCATTTCTTAAAGAAAAACAACGTTCGCTATTATATTAGCTAAGGAGAAAGAA
ATGAAATTTGGATTGTTCTTCCTTAACTTCATCAATTCAACAACTGTTCAAGAACAAAGTATAGTTCGCA
TGCAGGAAATAACGGAGTATGTTGATAAGTTGAATTTTGAACAGATTTTAGTGTATGAAAATCATTTTTC
AGATAATGGTGTTGTCGGCGCTCCTCTGACTGTTTCTGGTTTTCTGCTCGGTTTAACAGAGAAAATTAAA
ATTGGTTCATTAAATCACATCATTACAACTCATCATCCTGTCCGCATAGCGGAGGAAGCTTGCTTATTGG
ATCAGTTAAGTGAAGGGAGATTTATTTTAGGGTTTAGTGATTGCGAAAAAAAAGATGAAATGCATTTTTT
TAATCGCCCGGTTGAATATCAACAGCAACTATTTGAAGAGTGTTATGAAATCATTAACGATGCTTTAACA
ACAGGCTATTGTAATCCAGATAACGATTTTTATAGCTTCCCTAAAATATCTGTAAATCCCCATGCTTATA
CGCCAGGCGGACCTCGGAAATATGTAACAGCAACCAGTCATCATATTGTTGAGTGGGCGGCCAAAAAAGG
TATTCCTCTCATCTTTAAGTGGGATGATTCTAATGATGTTAGATATGAATATGCTGAAAGATATAAAGCC
GTTGCGGATAAATATGACGTTGACCTATCAGAGATAGACCATCAGTTAATGATATTAGTTAACTATAACG
AAGATAGTAATAAAGCTAAACAAGAGACGCGTGCATTTATTAGTGATTATGTTCTTGAAATGCACCCTAA
TGAAAATTTCGAAAATAAACTTGAAGAAATAATTGCAGAAAACGCTGTCGGAAATTATACGGAGTGTATA
ACTGCGGCTAAGTTGGCAATTGAAAAGTGTGGTGCGAAAAGTGTATTGCTGTCCTTTGAACCAATGAATG
ATTTGATGAGCCAAAAAAATGTAATCAATATTGTTGATGATAATATTAAGAAGTACCACATGGAATATAC
CTAATAGATTTCGAGTTGCAGCGAGGCGGCAAGTGAACGAATCCCCAGGAGCATAGATAACTATGTGACT
GGGGTGAGTGAAAGCAGCCAACAAAGCAGCAGCTTGAAAGATGAAGGGTATAAAAGAGTATGACAGCAGT
GCTGCCATACTTTCTAATATTATCTTGAGGAGTAAAACAGGTATGACTTCATATGTTGATAAACAAGAAA
TTACAGCAAGCTCAGAAATTGATGATTTGATTTTTTCGAGCGATCCATTAGTGTGGTCTTACGACGAGCA
GGAAAAAATCAGAAAGAAACTTGTGCTTGATGCATTTCGTAATCATTATAAACATTGTCGAGAATATCGT
CACTACTGTCAGGCACACAAAGTAGATGACAATATTACGGAAATTGATGACATACCTGTATTCCCAACAT
CGGTTTTTAAGTTTACTCGCTTATTAACTTCTCAGGAAAACGAGATTGAAAGTTGGTTTACCAGTAGCGG
CACGAATGGTTTAAAAAGTCAGGTGGCGCGTGACAGATTAAGTATTGAGAGACTCTTAGGCTCTGTGAGT
TATGGCATGAAATATGTTGGTAGTTGGTTTGATCATCAAATAGAATTAGTCAATTTGGGACCAGATAGAT
TTAATGCTCATAATATTTGGTTTAAATATGTTATGAGTTTGGTGGAATTGTTATATCCTACGACATTTAC
CGTAACAGAAGAACGAATAGATTTTGTTAAAACATTGAATAGTCTTGAACGAATAAAAAATCAAGGGAAA
GATCTTTGTCTTATTGGTTCGCCATACTTTATTTATTTACTCTGCCATTATATGAAAGATAAAAAAATCT
CATTTTCTGGAGATAAAAGCCTTTATATCATAACCGGAGGCGGCTGGAAAAGTTACGAAAAAGAATCTCT
GAAACGTGATGATTTCAATCATCTTTTATTTGATACTTTCAATCTCAGTGATATTAGTCAGATCCGAGAT
ATATTTAATCAAGTTGAACTCAACACTTGTTTCTTTGAGGATGAAATGCAGCGTAAACATGTTCCGCCGT
GGGTATATGCGCGAGCGCTTGATCCTGAAACGTTGAAACCTGTACCTGATGGAACGCCGGGGTTGATGAG
TTATATGGATGCGTCAGCAACCAGTTATCCAGCATTTATTGTTACCGATGATGTCGGGATAATTAGCAGA
GAATATGGTAAGTATCCCGGCGTGCTCGTTGAAATTTTACGTCGCGTCAATACGAGGACGCAGAAAGGGT
GTGCTTTAAGCTTAACCGAAGCGTTTGATAGTTGATGACCTGCAGGTCGGAAGCATAAAGTGTAAAGCCT
GGGGTGCCTAATGAGTGAGCTAACTTACATTAATTGCGTTGCGCTCACTGCCCGCTTTCCAGTCGGGAAA
CCTGTCGTGCCAGCTGCATTAATGAATCGGCCAACGCGCGGGGAGAGGCGGTTTGCGTATTGGGCGCCAG
GGTGGTTTTTCTTTTCACCAGTGAGACGGGCAACAGCTGATTGCCCTTCACCGCCTGGCCCTGAGAGAGT
TGCAGCAAGCGGTCCACGCTGGTTTGCCCCAGCAGGCGAAAATCCTGTTTGATGGTGGTTAACGGCGGGA
TATAACATGAGCTGTCTTCGGTATCGTCGTATCCCACTACCGAGATATCCGCACCAACGCGCAGCCCGGA
CTCGGTAATGGCGCGCATTGCGCCCAGCGCCATCTGATCGTTGGCAACCAGCATCGCAGTGGGAACGATG
CCCTCATTCAGCATTTGCATGGTTTGTTGAAAACCGGACATGGCACTCCAGTCGCCTTCCCGTTCCGCTA
TCGGCTGAATTTGATTGCGAGTGAGATATTTATGCCAGCCAGCCAGACGCAGACGCGCCGAGACAGAACT
TAATGGGCCCGCTAACAGCGCGATTTGCTGGTGACCCAATGCGACCAGATGCTCCACGCCCAGTCGCGTA
CCGTCTTCATGGGAGAAAATAATACTGTTGATGGGTGTCTGGTCAGAGACATCAAGAAATAACGCCGGAA
CATTAGTGCAGGCAGCTTCCACAGCAATGGCATCCTGGTCATCCAGCGGATAGTTAATGATCAGCCCACT
GACGCGTTGCGCGAGAAGATTGTGCACCGCCGCTTTACAGGCTTCGACGCCGCTTCGTTCTACCATCGAC
ACCACCACGCTGGCACCCAGTTGATCGGCGCGAGATTTAATCGCCGCGACAATTTGCGACGGCGCGTGCA
GGGCCAGACTGGAGGTGGCAACGCCAATCAGCAACGACTGTTTGCCCGCCAGTTGTTGTGCCACGCGGTT
GGGAATGTAATTCAGCTCCGCCATCGCCGCTTCCACTTTTTCCCGCGTTTTCGCAGAAACGTGGCTGGCC
TGGTTCACCACGCGGGAAACGGTCTGATAAGAGACACCGGCATACTCTGCGACATCGTATAACGTTACTG
GTTTCACATTCACCACCCTGAATTGACTCTCTTCCGGGCGCTATCATGCCATACCGCGAAAGGTTTTGCA
CCATTCGATGGTGTCGGGTACCGAGCTCCAATTCGCCCTATAGTGAGTCGTATTACGCGCGCTCACTGGC
CGTCGTTTTACAACGTCGTGACTGGGAAAACCCTGGCGTTACCCAACTTAATCGCCTTGCAGCACATCCC
CCTTTCGCCAGCTGGCGTAATAGCGAAGAGGCCCGCACCGATCGCCCTTCCCAACAGTTGCGCAGCCTGA
ATGGCGAATGGAAATTGTAAGCGTTAATATTTTGTTAAAATTCGCGTTAAATTTTTGTTAAATCAGCTCA
TTTTTTAACCAATAGGCCGTACTGCGATGAGTGGCAGGGCGGGGCGTAATTTTTTTAAGGCAGTTATTGG
TGCCCTTAAACGCCTGGTTGCTACGCCTGAATAAGTGATAATAAGCGGATGAATGGCAGAAATTCGAAAG
CAAATTCGACCCGGTCGTCGGTTCAGGGCAGGGTCGTTAAATAGCCGCTTATGTCTATTGCTGGTTTACC
GGTTTATTGACTACCGGAAGCAGTGTGACCGTGTGCTTCTCAAATGCCTGAGGCCAGTTTGCTCAGGCTC
TCCCCGTGGAGGTAATAATTGACGATATGATCATTTATTCTGCCTCCCAGAGCCTGATAAAAACGGTGAA
TCCGTTAGCGAGGTGCCGCCGGCTTCCATTCAGGTCGAGGTGGCCCGGCTCCATGCACCGCGACGCAACG
CGGGGAGGCAGACAAGGTATAGGGCGGCGAGGCGGCTACAGCCGATAGTCTGGAACAGCGCACTTACGGG
TTGCTGCGCAACCCAAGTGCTACCGGCGCGGCAGCGTGACCCGTGTCGGCGGCTCCAACGGCTCGCCATC
GTCCAGAAAACACGGCTCATCGGGCATCGGCAGGCGCTGCTGCCCGCGCCGTTCCCATTCCTCCGTTTCG
GTCAAGGCTGGCAGGTCTGGTTCCATGCCCGGAATGCCGGGCTGGCTGGGCGGCTCCTCGCCGGGGCCGG
TCGGTAGTTGCTGCTCGCCCGGATACAGGGTCGGGATGCGGCGCAGGTCGCCATGCCCCAACAGCGATTC
GTCCTGGTCGTCGTGATCAACCACCACGGCGGCACTGAACACCGACAGGCGCAACTGGTCGCGGGGCTGG
CCCCACGCCACGCGGTCATTGACCACGTAGGCCGACACGGTGCCGGGGCCGTTGAGCTTCACGACGGAGA
TCCAGCGCTCGGCCACCAAGTCCTTGACTGCGTATTGGACCGTCCGCAAAGAACGTCCGATGAGCTTGGA
AAGTGTCTTCTGGCTGACCACCACGGCGTTCTGGTGGCCCATCTGCGCCACGAGGTGATGCAGCAGCATT
GCCGCCGTGGGTTTCCTCGCAATAAGCCCGGCCCACGCCTCATGCGCTTTGCGTTCCGTTTGCACCCAGT
GACCGGGCTTGTTCTTGGCTTGAATGCCGATTTCTCTGGACTGCGTGGCCATGCTTATCTCCATGCGGTA
GGGGTGCCGCACGGTTGCGGCACCATGCGCAATCAGCTGCAACTTTTCGGCAGCGCGACAACAATTATGC
GTTGCGTAAAAGTGGCAGTCAATTACAGATTTTCTTTAACCTACGCAATGAGCTATTGCGGGGGGTGCCG
CAATGAGCTGTTGCGTACCCCCCTTTTTTAAGTTGTTGATTTTTAAGTCTTTCGCATTTCGCCCTATATC
TAGTTCTTTGGTGCCCAAAGAAGGGCACCCCTGCGGGGTTCCCCCACGCCTTCGGCGCGGCTCCCCCTCC
GGCAAAAAGTGGCCCCTCCGGGGCTTGTTGATCGACTGCGCGGCCTTCGGCCTTGCCCAAGGTGGCGCTG
CCCCCTTGGAACCCCCGCACTCGCCGCCGTGAGGCTCGGGGGGCAGGCGGGCGGGCTTCGCCCTTCGACT
GCCCCCACTCGCATAGGCTTGGGTCGTTCCAGGCGCGTCAAGGCCAAGCCGCTGCGCGGTCGCTGCGCGA
GCCTTGACCCGCCTTCCACTTGGTGTCCAACCGGCAAGCGAAGCGCGCAGGCCGCAGGCCGGAGGCTTTT
CCCCAGAGAAAATTAAAAAAATTGATGGGGCAAGGCCGCAGGCCGCGCAGTTGGAGCCGGTGGGTATGTG
GTCGAAGGCTGGGTAGCCGGTGGGCAATCCCTGTGGTCAAGCTCGTGGGCAGGCGCAGCCTGTCCATCAG
CTTGTCCAGCAGGGTTGTCCACGGGCCGAGCGAAGCGAGCCAGCCGGTGGCCGCTCGCGGCCATCGTCCA
CATATCCACGGGCTGGCAAGGGAGCGCAGCGACCGCGCAGGGCGAAGCCCGGAGAGCAAGCCCGTAGGGC
GCCGCAGCCGCCGTAGGCGGTCACGACTTTGCGAAGCAAAGTCTAGTGAGTATACTCAAGCATTGAGTGG
CCCGCCGGAGGCACCGCCTTGCGCTGCCCCCGTCGAGCCGGTTGGACACCAAAAGGGAGGGGCAGGCATG
GCGGCATACGCGATCATGCGATGCAAGAAGCTGGCGAAAATGGGCAACGTGGCGGCCAGTCTCAAGCACG
CCTACCGCGAGCGCGAGACGCCCAACGCTGACGCCAGCAGGACGCCAGAGAACGAGCACTGGGCGGCCAG
CAGCACCGATGAAGCGATGGGCCGACTGCGCGAGTTGCTGCCAGAGAAGCGGCGCAAGGACGCTGTGTTG
GCGGTCGAGTACGTCATGACGGCCAGCCCGGAATGGTGGAAGTCGGCCAGCCAAGAACAGCAGGCGGCGT
TCTTCGAGAAGGCGCACAAGTGGCTGGCGGACAAGTACGGGGCGGATCGCATCGTGACGGCCAGCATCCA
CCGTGACGAAACCAGCCCGCACATGACCGCGTTCGTGGTGCCGCTGACGCAGGACGGCAGGCTGTCGGCC
AAGGAGTTCATCGGCAACAAAGCGCAGATGACCCGCGACCAGACCACGTTTGCGGCCGCTGTGGCCGATC
TAGGGCTGCAACGGGGCATCGAGGGCAGCAAGGCACGTCACACGCGCATTCAGGCGTTCTACGAGGCCCT
GGAGCGGCCACCAGTGGGCCACGTCACCATCAGCCCGCAAGCGGTCGAGCCACGCGCCTATGCACCGCAG
GGATTGGCCGAAAAGCTGGGAATCTCAAAGCGCGTTGAGACGCCGGAAGCCGTGGCCGACCGGCTGACAA
AAGCGGTTCGGCAGGGGTATGAGCCTGCCCTACAGGCCGCCGCAGGAGCGCGTGAGATGCGCAAGAAGGC
CGATCAAGCCCAAGAGACGGCCCGAGACCTTCGGGAGCGCCTGAAGCCCGTTCTGGACGCCCTGGGGCCG
TTGAATCGGGATATGCAGGCCAAGGCCGCCGCGATCATCAAGGCCGTGGGCGAAAAGCTGCTGACGGAAC
AGCGGGAAGTCCAGCGCCAGAAACAGGCCCAGCGCCAGCAGGAACGCGGGCGCGCACATTTCCCCGAAAA
GTGCCACCTGGATTTTGGTCATGAGATTATCAAAAAGGATCTTCACCTAGATCCTTTTAAATTAAAAATG
AAGTTTTAAATCAATCTAAAGTATATATGAGTAAACTTGGTCTGACAGTTACCAATGCTTAATCAGTGAG
GCACCTATCTCAGCGATCTGTCTATTTCGTTCATCCATAGTTGCCTGACTCCCCGTCGTGTAGATAACTA
CGATACGGGAGGGCTTACCATCTGGCCCCAGTGCTGCAATGATACCGCGAGACCCACGCTCACCGGCTCC
AGATTTATCAGCAATAAACCAGCCAGCCGGAAGGGCCGAGCGCAGAAGTGGTCCTGCAACTTTATCCGCC
TCCATCCAGTCTATTAATTGTTGCCGGGAAGCTAGAGTAAGTAGTTCGCCAGTTAATAGTTTGCGCAACG
TTGTTGCCATTGCTACAGGCATCGTGGTGTCACGCTCGTCGTTTGGTATGGCTTCATTCAGCTCCGGTTC
CCAACGATCAAGGCGAGTTACATGATCCCCCATGTTGTGCAAAAAAGCGGTTAGCTCCTTCGGTCCTCCG
ATCGTTGTCAGAAGTAAGTTGGCCGCAGTGTTATCACTCATGGTTATGGCAGCACTGCATAATTCTCTTA
CTGTCATGCCATCCGTAAGATGCTTTTCTGTGACTGGTGAGTACTCAACCAAGTCATTCTGAGAATAGTG
TATGCGGCGACCGAGTTGCTCTTGCCCGGCGTCAATACGGGATAATACCGCGCCACATAGCAGAACTTTA
AAAGTGCTCATCATTGGAAAACGTTCTTCGGGGCGAAAACTCTCAAGGATCTTACCGCTGTTGAGATCCA
GTTCGATGTAACCCACTCGTGCACCCAACTGATCTTCAGCATCTTTTACTTTCACCAGCGTTTCTGGGTG
AGCAAAAACAGGAAGGCAAAATGCCGCAAAAAAGGGAATAAGGGCGACACGGAAATGTTGAATACTCAT
Features (pLannotate 1.2.2; 25 found; start..end, strand, type, name):
      1..72      -  promoter       AmpR promoter: bla
     70..184     +  CDS            CmR (fragment): chloramphenicol acetyltransferase; cat; confers resistance to chloramphenicol
    195..287     +  CDS            lacI (fragment): lac repressor; lacI; The lac repressor binds to the lac operator to inhibit transcription in E. coli. This inhibition can be relieved by adding lactose or isopropyl-β-D-thiogalactopyranoside (IPTG).
    300..321     +  protein_bind   CAP binding site: CAP binding activates transcription in the presence of cAMP. E. coli catabolite activator protein
    336..366     +  promoter       lac promoter: promoter for the E. coli lac operon
    370..392     +  protein_bind   lac operator (fragment): The lac repressor binds to the lac operator to inhibit transcription in E. coli. This inhibition can be relieved by adding lactose or isopropyl-β-D-thiogalactopyranoside (IPTG). lac repressor encoded by lacI
    435..453     +  promoter       T3 promoter: promoter for bacteriophage T3 RNA polymerase
    466..519     -  misc_feature   MCS (fragment): pBluescript multiple cloning site
    537..1979    +  CDS            LuxC: LuxC fatty acid reductase; luxC; from the Photorhabdus luminescens bioluminescence operon
   1992..2915    +  CDS            LuxD: LuxD acyltransferase; luxD; from the Photorhabdus luminescens bioluminescence operon
   2964..4046    +  CDS            LuxA: LuxA luciferase subunit; luxA; from the Photorhabdus luminescens bioluminescence operon
   4061..5044    +  CDS            LuxB: LuxB luciferase subunit; luxB; from the Photorhabdus luminescens bioluminescence operon
   5223..6335    +  CDS            LuxE: LuxE; luxE; from the Photorhabdus luminescens bioluminescence operon
   6348..6366    -  promoter       lac promoter (fragment): promoter for the E. coli lac operon
   6381..6402    -  protein_bind   CAP binding site: CAP binding activates transcription in the presence of cAMP. E. coli catabolite activator protein
   6415..7497    -  CDS            lacI: lac repressor; lacI; The lac repressor binds to the lac operator to inhibit transcription in E. coli. This inhibition can be relieved by adding lactose or isopropyl-β-D-thiogalactopyranoside (IPTG).
   7498..7575    -  promoter       lacIq promoter: lacI (mutant); In the lacIq allele, a single base change in the promoter boosts expression of the lacI gene about 10-fold.
   7597..7615    -  promoter       T7 promoter: promoter for bacteriophage T7 RNA polymerase
   7623..7778    +  CDS            lacZα (fragment): LacZα fragment of β-galactosidase; lacZ fragment
   7782..7859    -  rep_origin     M13 ori (fragment): M13 bacteriophage origin of replication; arrow indicates direction of (+) strand synthesis
   7859..7890    +  CDS            CmR (fragment): chloramphenicol acetyltransferase confers resistance to chloramphenicol
   8220..8289    -  CDS            TcR (fragment): tetracycline efflux protein; tet; confers resistance to tetracycline
   8350..9012    -  CDS            pBBR1 Rep: replication protein for the broad-host-range plasmid pBBR1 from Bordetella bronchiseptica
   9013..9784    -  rep_origin     pBBR1 oriV: replication origin of the broad-host-range plasmid pBBR1 from Bordetella bronchiseptica; requires the pBBR1 Rep protein for replication
  11109..11969   -  CDS            AmpR: β-lactamase; bla; confers resistance to ampicillin, carbenicillin, and related antibiotics
