[The description below was written by a language model from this plasmid's Addgene catalogue record and pLannotate feature annotations shown in this document.]
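Description:
pAKlux3 is a broad-host-range bacterial expression plasmid for bioluminescent labelling of Gram-negative bacteria, built by inserting a lacIq repressor cassette of about 1.2 kb between the SacI and PstI sites of the parent vector pAKlux2. The sequenced plasmid is roughly 12 kb. It replicates through the pBBR1 oriV together with its cognate Rep protein, a system from Bordetella bronchiseptica that functions in many Gram-negative species. The catalogue lists it as low copy. Selection is by ampicillin, conferred by a complete β-lactamase gene with its own promoter. The short fragments of chloramphenicol and tetracycline resistance genes, lacZα and M13 ori in the annotation appear to be non-functional remnants of earlier backbone construction.

The payload is the complete Photorhabdus luminescens luxCDABE operon. LuxA and LuxB form the luciferase, while LuxC, LuxD and LuxE supply the fatty aldehyde substrate, so cells emit light without added substrate. The operon lies downstream of a lac promoter with its CAP binding site and lac operator, followed by a T3 promoter and part of a pBluescript polylinker. Just past luxE, in the opposite orientation, sits a full-length lacI gene driven by the lacIq promoter, whose mutation raises repressor expression about tenfold. A T7 promoter flanks this insert.

With the repressor carried on the plasmid, lux transcription from the lac promoter should be repressed and inducible with IPTG, independently of whether the host encodes lacI. This makes the construct suited to regulated rather than constitutive bioluminescence across diverse Gram-negative hosts, although the record does not describe specific applications beyond the expression vector series it belongs to.
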