Addgene plasmid #14082: pAKlux3
Depositing lab: Attila Karsi. Depositing organization: Mississippi State University. Publication: Broad host range fluorescence and bioluminescence expression vectors for Gram-negative bacteria. Karsi A, Lawrence ML. Plasmid. 2007 May;57(3):286-95. doi: 10.1016/j.plasmid.2006.11.002 PubMed 17207855.
Backbone
  Vector backbone: pAKlux2
  Backbone size w/o insert (bp): 10741
  Vector type: Bacterial Expression
Growth in bacteria
  Bacterial resistance: Ampicillin, 100 μg/mL
  Growth temperature: 37°C
  Growth strain: DH5alpha
  Copy number: Low Copy
Gene/Insert
  Gene/Insert name: lacIq repressor gene (alt name: lacIq)
  Insert size (bp): 1214
  Cloning method: Restriction Enzyme; 5′ cloning site SacI (not destroyed); 3′ cloning site PstI (not destroyed)
  Sequencing primers: 5′ T7; 3′ n/a
Terms and licenses: Academic/Nonprofit Terms; Industry Terms: Not Available to Industry
How to cite: pAKlux3 was a gift from Attila Karsi (Addgene plasmid # 14082 ; http://n2t.net/addgene:14082 ; RRID:Addgene_14082)
