>Addgene plasmid #14082 | pAKlux3 | addgene partial sequence | sequence record 20225 | T7 5'-TAATACGACTCACTATAGGG-3'
ATCGATGGTGCAAACCTTTCGCGGTATGGCATGATAGCGCCCGGAAGAGAGTCAATTCAGGGTGGTGAAT
GTGAAACCAGTAACGTTATACGATGTCGCAGAGTATGCCGGTGTCTCTTATCAGACCGTTTCCCGCGTGG
TGAACCAGGCCAGCCACGTTTCTGCGAAAACGCGGGAAAAAGTGGAAGCGGCGATGGCGGAGCTGAATTA
CATTCCCAACCGCGTGGCACAACAACTGGCGGGCAAACAGTCGTTGCTGATTGGCGTTGCCACCTCCAGT
CTGGCCCTGCACGCGCCGTCGCAAATTGTCGCGGCGATTAAATCTCGCGCCGATCAACTGGGTGCCAGCG
TGGTGGTGTCGATGGTAGAACGAAGCGGCGTCGAAGCCTGTAAAGCGGCGGTGCACAATCTTCTCGCGCA
ACGCGTCAGTGGGCTGATCATTAACTATCCGCTGGATGACCAGGATGCCATTGCTGTGGAAGCTGCCTGC
ACTAATGTTCCGGCGTTATTTCTTGATGTCTCTGACCAGACACCCATCAACAGTATTATTTTCTCCCATG
AAGACGGTACGCGACTGGGCGTGGAGCATCTGGTCGCATTGGGTCACCAGCAAATCGCGCTGTTAGCGGG
CCCATTAAGTTCTGTCTCGGCGCGTCTGCGTCTGGCTGGCTGGCAT
